Addgene plasmid #198885: eGFP Y93H CC editing reporter
Purpose: Express eGFP fluorescence after Y93H correction and mCherry as transfection control
Depositing lab: Reuben Harris. Depositing organization: University of Minnesota. Publication: APOBEC Reporter Systems for Evaluating diNucleotide Editing Levels. Rieffer AE, Chen Y, Salamango DJ, Moraes SN, Harris RS. CRISPR J. 2023 Oct;6(5):430-446. doi: 10.1089/crispr.2023.0027. Epub 2023 Sep 6. PubMed 37672599.
Backbone
  Vector backbone: pLenti-CMV-mCherry-T2A-eGFP-Gly92(GGT)-His93(CAC)-Hygro
  Backbone size w/o insert (bp): 11182
  Vector type: Mammalian Expression, Lentiviral
  Selectable markers: Hygromycin
Growth in bacteria
  Bacterial resistance: Ampicillin, 100 μg/mL
  Growth temperature: 37°C
  Growth strain: NEB Stable
  Copy number: High Copy
Gene/Insert
  Gene/Insert name: enhanced green fluorescent protein (alt name: eGFP)
  Species: Synthetic
  Insert size (bp): 1503
  Mutation: Y93H, Gly92(GGT-to-GGC)
  Promoter: CMV
  Cloning method: Ligation Independent Cloning
  Sequencing primers: 5′ ctggctaccggtatggtgagcaagggcgagg; 3′ CTTGTACTCGAGATCTGCACCGGGCTTGTACAGCTCGTCCATGCC
Terms and licenses: Academic/Nonprofit Terms; Industry Terms: Not Available to Industry
Depositor comments: Also expresses mCherry (with T2A cleavage site)
How to cite: eGFP Y93H CC editing reporter was a gift from Reuben Harris (Addgene plasmid # 198885 ; http://n2t.net/addgene:198885 ; RRID:Addgene_198885)
