[The description below was written by a language model from this plasmid's Addgene catalogue record and pLannotate feature annotations shown in this document.]
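Description:
eGFP Y93H CC editing reporter is an HIV-1-based lentiviral mammalian expression plasmid of about 12.7 kb, built in a pLenti-CMV-mCherry-T2A-eGFP-Hygro backbone. It is maintained in E. coli through a high-copy ColE1/pUC-type origin and an ampicillin resistance gene (β-lactamase with its own promoter). The viral portion carries LTR sequences flanking the cassette, the Ψ packaging signal, and fragments annotated as gag, tat, env and nef. These are remnants of the HIV-1 genome retained in the transfer vector rather than intact viral genes. The env-derived region is where a Rev response element would normally lie, although it is not annotated separately. Short hits to human genes, lacI, rop, bom and lacZα in the backbone look like incidental annotation matches or cloning-vector leftovers.

The payload is a single transcript driven by the CMV enhancer and promoter. It encodes mCherry, a T2A self-cleaving peptide (stated by the depositor but not annotated), and eGFP, followed by an EMCV IRES and a hygromycin resistance gene for selecting transduced or transfected cells. The eGFP carries a Y93H substitution (His codon CAC) that abolishes fluorescence, together with a silent Gly92 GGT-to-GGC change that places the target cytosine in a CC dinucleotide context. Cytosine deamination that converts the His codon back to Tyr restores green fluorescence, while mCherry reports transfection or transduction independently of editing. An S. pyogenes gRNA scaffold is annotated downstream of the hygromycin gene, but the record names neither a promoter nor a spacer for it. The construct is used to measure APOBEC-based base-editor activity and dinucleotide preference in mammalian cells.
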