Features (pLannotate 1.2.2; 24 found; start..end, strand, type, name):
    104..433     +  CDS            nef (fragment): NEF_HV1A2 - Experimental evidence at protein level: Swiss-Prot protein existence level 1. Extracellular Nef protein targets CD4(+) T-lymphocytes for apoptosis by interacting with CXCR4 surface receptors. From Human immunodeficiency virus type 1 group M subtype B (isolate ARV2/SF2) (HIV-1).
    481..738     +  LTR            5' LTR (truncated): truncated 5' long terminal repeat (LTR) from HIV-1
    786..910     +  misc_feature   HIV-1 Ψ: packaging signal of human immunodeficiency virus type 1
    894..1352    +  CDS            HIV-1 gag (fragment): gag protein from human immunodeficiency virus 1; gag
   1396..1611    +  CDS            tat (fragment): TAT_HV1H2 - Experimental evidence at protein level: Swiss-Prot protein existence level 1. Extracellular circulating Tat can be endocytosed by surrounding uninfected cells via the binding to several surface receptors such as CD26, CXCR4, heparan sulfate proteoglycans (HSPG) or LDLR. Neurons are rarely infected, but they internalize Tat via their LDLR. Through its interaction with nuclear HATs, Tat is potentially able to control the acetylation-dependent cellular gene expression. Modulates the expression of many cellular genes involved in cell survival, proliferation or in coding for cytokines o
   1634..2926    +  CDS            env (fragment): ENV_HV1B1 - Experimental evidence at protein level: Swiss-Prot protein existence level 1. [Transmembrane protein gp41]: Acts as a class I viral fusion protein. Under the current model, the protein has at least 3 conformational states: pre-fusion native state, pre-hairpin intermediate state, and post-fusion hairpin state. During fusion of viral and target intracellular membranes, the coiled coil regions (heptad repeats) assume a trimer-of-hairpins structure, positioning the fusion peptide in close proximity to the C-terminal region of the ectodomain. The formation of this structure appears to d
   2948..3305    +  enhancer       CMV enhancer (fragment): human cytomegalovirus immediate early enhancer
   3306..3509    +  promoter       CMV promoter: human cytomegalovirus (CMV) immediate early promoter
   3546..4253    +  CDS            mCherry: mCherry is a basic (constitutively fluorescent) red fluorescent protein published in 2004, derived from Discosoma sp.. It is reported to be a very rapidly-maturing monomer with low acid sensitivity.
   4332..5048    +  CDS            EGFP: EGFP is a basic (constitutively fluorescent) green fluorescent protein published in 1996, derived from Aequorea victoria. It is reported to be a rapidly-maturing weak dimer with moderate acid sensitivity.
   5185..5647    +  misc_feature   IRES: internal ribosome entry site (IRES) of the encephalomyocarditis virus (EMCV)
   5685..6705    +  CDS            HygR (fragment): aminoglycoside phosphotransferase from E. coli; aph(4)-Ia; confers resistance to hygromycin
   6865..6940    +  misc_RNA       gRNA scaffold: guide RNA scaffold for the Streptococcus pyogenes CRISPR/Cas9 system
   6958..7356    +  CDS            nef (fragment): NEF_HV1BR - Experimental evidence at protein level: Swiss-Prot protein existence level 1. Extracellular Nef protein targets CD4(+) T-lymphocytes for apoptosis by interacting with CXCR4 surface receptors (PubMed:14990729). From Human immunodeficiency virus type 1 group M subtype B (isolate BRU/LAI) (HIV-1).
   7481..7661    +  LTR            5' LTR (truncated): truncated 5' long terminal repeat (LTR) from HIV-1
   7835..7915    +  CDS            C8orf44 (fragment): CH044_HUMAN - Experimental evidence at transcript level: Swiss-Prot protein existence level 2. From Homo sapiens (Human).
   8708..8896    +  CDS            EEF1AKMT2 (fragment): EFMT2_HUMAN - Also known as C10orf138, METTL10 From Homo sapiens (Human).
   9235..9289    -  CDS            lacI (fragment): lac repressor; lacI; The lac repressor binds to the lac operator to inhibit transcription in E. coli. This inhibition can be relieved by adding lactose or isopropyl-β-D-thiogalactopyranoside (IPTG).
   9472..10060   -  rep_origin     ori: high-copy-number ColE1/pMB1/pBR322/pUC origin of replication
  10231..11091   -  CDS            AmpR: β-lactamase; bla; confers resistance to ampicillin, carbenicillin, and related antibiotics
  11092..11196   -  promoter       AmpR promoter: bla
  11291..11326   +  CDS            rop (fragment): Rop protein, which maintains plasmids at low copy number; rop
  11428..11527   +  misc_feature   bom (fragment): basis of mobility region from pBR322
  11533..11599   -  CDS            lacZα (fragment): LacZα fragment of β-galactosidase; lacZ fragment
>Addgene plasmid #198885 | eGFP Y93H CC editing reporter | addgene full sequence | sequence record 390049 | Addgene NGS Result
ATCAGAGTCCTTGGTGTGGAGGGAGGGACCAGCGCAGCTTCCAGCCATCCACCTGATGAACAGAACCTAG
GGAAAGCCCCAGTTCTACTTACACCAGGAAAGGCTGGAAGGGCTAATTTGGTCCCAAAAAAGACAAGAGA
TCCTTGATCTGTGGATCTACCACACACAAGGCTACTTCCCTGATTGGCAGAACTACACACCAGGGCCAGG
GATCAGATATCCACTGACCTTTGGATGGTGCTTCAAGTTAGTACCAGTTGAACCAGAGCAAGTAGAAGAG
GCCAATGAAGGAGAGAACAACAGCTTGTTACACCCTATGAGCCAGCATGGGATGGAGGACCCGGAGGGAG
AAGTATTAGTGTGGAAGTTTGACAGCCTCCTAGCATTTCGTCACATGGCCCGAGAGCTGCATCCGGAGTA
CTACAAAGACTGCTGACATCGAGCTTTCTACAAGGGACTTTCCGCTGGGGACTTTCCAGGGAGGTGTGGC
CTGGGCGGGACTGGGGAGTGGCGAGCCCTCAGATGCTACATATAAGCAGCTGCTTTTTGCCTGTACTGGG
TCTCTCTGGTTAGACCAGATCTGAGCCTGGGAGCTCTCTGGCTAACTAGGGAACCCACTGCTTAAGCCTC
AATAAAGCTTGCCTTGAGTGCTCAAAGTAGTGTGTGCCCGTCTGTTGTGTGACTCTGGTAACTAGAGATC
CCTCAGACCCTTTTAGTCAGTGTGGAAAATCTCTAGCAGTGGCGCCCGAACAGGGACTTGAAAGCGAAAG
TAAAGCCAGAGGAGATCTCTCGACGCAGGACTCGGCTTGCTGAAGCGCGCACGGCAAGAGGCGAGGGGCG
GCGACTGGTGAGTACGCCAAAAATTTTGACTAGCGGAGGCTAGAAGGAGAGAGATGGGTGCGAGAGCGTC
GGTATTAAGCGGGGGAGAATTAGATAAATGGGAAAAAATTCGGTTAAGGCCAGGGGGAAAGAAACAATAT
AAACTAAAACATATAGTATGGGCAAGCAGGGAGCTAGAACGATTCGCAGTTAATCCTGGCCTTTTAGAGA
CATCAGAAGGCTGTAGACAAATACTGGGACAGCTACAACCATCCCTTCAGACAGGATCAGAAGAACTTAG
ATCATTATATAATACAATAGCAGTCCTCTATTGTGTGCATCAAAGGATAGATGTAAAAGACACCAAGGAA
GCCTTAGATAAGATAGAGGAAGAGCAAAACAAAAGTAAGAAAAAGGCACAGCAAGCAGCAGCTGACACAG
GAAACAACAGCCAGGTCAGCCAAAATTACCCTATAGTGCAGAACCTCCAGGGGCAAATGGTACATCAGGC
CATATCACCTAGAACTTTAAATCGACATAGCAGAATAGGCGTTACTCGACAGAGGAGAGCAAGAAATGGA
GCCAGTAGATCCTAGACTAGAGCCCTGGAAGCATCCAGGAAGTCAGCCTAAAACTGCTTGTACCAATTGC
TATTGTAAAAAGTGTTGCTTTCATTGCCAAGTTTGTTTCATGACAAAAGCCTTAGGCATCTCCTATGGCA
GGAAGAAGCGGAGACAGCGACGAAGAGCTCATCAGAACAGTCAGACTCATCAAGCTTCTCTATCAAAGCA
GTAAGTAGTACATGGGCGCGCCCATGTGGCAGGAAGTAGGAAAAGCAATGTATGCCCCTCCCATCAGTGG
ACAAATTAGATGTTCATCAAATATTACTGGGCTGCTATTAACAAGAGATGGTGGTAATAACAACAATGGG
TCCGAGATCTTCAGACCTGGAGGAGGCGATATGAGGGACAATTGGAGAAGTGAATTATATAAATATAAAG
TAGTAAAAATTGAACCATTAGGAGTAGCACCCACCAAGGCAAAGAGAAGAGTGGTGCAGAGAGAAAAAAG
AGCAGTGGGAATAGGAGCTTTGTTCCTTGGGTTCTTGGGAGCAGCAGGAAGCACTATGGGCGCAGCGTCA
ATGACGCTGACGGTACAGGCCAGACAATTATTGTCTGATATAGTGCAGCAGCAGAACAATTTGCTGAGGG
CTATTGAGGCGCAACAGCATCTGTTGCAACTCACAGTCTGGGGCATCAAACAGCTCCAGGCAAGAATCCT
GGCTGTGGAAAGATACCTAAAGGATCAACAGCTCCTGGGGATTTGGGGTTGCTCTGGAAAACTCATTTGC
ACCACTGCTGTGCCTTGGAATGCTAGTTGGAGTAATAAATCTCTGGAACAGATTTGGAATAACATGACCT
GGATGGAGTGGGACAGAGAAATTAACAATTACACAAGCTTAATACACTCCTTAATTGAAGAATCGCAAAA
CCAGCAAGAAAAGAATGAACAAGAATTATTGGAATTAGATAAATGGGCAAGTTTGTGGAATTGGTTTAAC
ATAACAAATTGGCTGTGGTATATAAAATTATTCATAATGATAGTAGGAGGCTTGGTAGGTTTAAGAATAG
TTTTTGCTGTACTTTCTATAGTGAATAGAGTTAGGCAGGGATATTCACCATTATCGTTTCAGACCCACCT
CCCAATCCCGAGGGGACCCGACAGGCCCGAAGGAATAGAAGAAGAAGGTGGAGAGAGAGACAGAGACAGA
TCCATTCGATTAGTGAACGGATCCTTAGCACTTATCTGGGACGATCTGCGGAGCCTGTGCCTCTTCAGCT
ACCACCGCTTGAGAGACTTACTCTTGATTGTAACGAGGATTGTGGAACTTCTGGGACGCAGGGGGTGGGA
AGCCCTCAAATATTGGTGGAATCTCCTACAATATTGGAGTCAGGAGCTAAAGAATAGTGCTGTTAGCTTG
CTCAATGCCACAGCCATAGCAGTAGCTGAGGGGACAGATAGGGTTATAGAAGTAGTACAAGGAGCTTCTA
GAGCTATTCGCCACATACCTAGAAGAATAAGACAGGGCTTGGAAAGGATTTTGCTATAAGATGGGTGGCG
CGGCCGCTTAATAGTAATCAATTACGGGGTCATTAGTTCATAGCCCATATATGGAGTTCCGCGTTACATA
ACTTACGGTAAATGGCCCGCCTGGCTGACCGCCCAACGACCCCCGCCCATTGACGTCAATAATGACGTAT
GTTCCCATAGTAACGCCAATTGGGACTTTCCATTGACGTCAATGGGTGGAGTATTTACGGTAAACTGCCC
ACTTGGCAGTACATCAAGTGTATCATATGCCAAGTACGCCCCCTATTGACGTCAATGACGGTAAATGGCC
CGCCTGGCATTATGCCCAGTACATGACCTTATGGGACTTTCCTACTTGGCAGTACATCTACGTATTAGTC
ATCGCTATTACCATGGTGATGCGGTTTTGGCAGTACATCAATGGGCGTGGATAGCGGTTTGACTCACGGG
GATTTCCAAGTCTCCACCCCATTGACGTCAATGGGAGTTTGTTTTGGCACCAAAATCAACGGGACTTTCC
AAAATGTCGTAACAACTCCGCCCCATTGACGCAAATGGGCGGTAGGCGTGTACGGTGGGAGGTCTATATA
AGCAGAGCTCGTTTAGTGAACCGTCAGATCCAGCTGGCTACCGGTATGGTGAGCAAGGGCGAGGAGGATA
ACATGGCCATCATCAAGGAGTTCATGCGCTTCAAGGTGCACATGGAGGGCTCCGTGAACGGCCACGAGTT
CGAGATCGAGGGCGAGGGCGAGGGCCGCCCCTACGAGGGCACCCAGACCGCCAAGCTGAAGGTGACCAAG
GGTGGCCCCCTGCCCTTCGCCTGGGACATCCTGTCCCCTCAGTTCATGTACGGCTCCAAGGCCTACGTGA
AGCACCCCGCCGACATCCCCGACTACTTGAAGCTGTCCTTCCCCGAGGGCTTCAAGTGGGAGCGCGTGAT
GAACTTCGAGGACGGCGGCGTGGTGACCGTGACCCAGGACTCCTCCCTGCAGGACGGCGAGTTCATCTAC
AAGGTGAAGCTGCGCGGCACCAACTTCCCCTCCGACGGCCCCGTAATGCAGAAGAAGACCATGGGCTGGG
AGGCCTCCTCCGAGCGGATGTACCCCGAGGACGGCGCCCTGAAGGGCGAGATCAAGCAGAGGCTGAAGCT
GAAGGACGGCGGCCACTACGACGCTGAGGTCAAGACCACCTACAAGGCCAAGAAGCCCGTGCAGCTGCCC
GGCGCCTACAACGTCAACATCAAGTTGGACATCACCTCCCACAACGAGGACTACACCATCGTGGAACAGT
ACGAACGCGCCGAGGGCCGCCACTCCACCGGCGGCATGGACGAGCTGTACAAGCCCGGTGCAGATCTCGA
GTACAAGGAGGGCAGAGGAAGTCTTCTAACATGCGGTGACGTGGAGGAGAATCCCGGCCCTATGGTCAGT
AAAGGTGAAGAACTGTTCACCGGGGTGGTGCCCATCCTGGTCGAGCTGGACGGCGACGTAAACGGCCACA
AGTTCAGCGTGTCCGGCGAGGGCGAGGGCGATGCCACCTACGGCAAGCTGACCCTGAAGTTCATCTGCAC
CACCGGCAAGCTGCCCGTGCCCTGGCCCACCCTCGTGACCACCCTGACCTACGGCGTGCAGTGCTTCAGC
CGCTACCCCGACCACATGAAGCAGCACGACTTCTTCAAGTCCGCCATGCCCGAAGGCCACGTCCAGGAGC
GGACCATCTTCTTCAAGGACGACGGCAACTACAAGACCCGCGCCGAGGTGAAGTTCGAGGGCGACACCCT
GGTGAACCGCATCGAGCTGAAGGGCATCGACTTCAAGGAGGACGGCAACATCCTGGGGCACAAGCTGGAG
TACAACTACAACAGCCACAACGTCTATATCATGGCCGACAAGCAGAAGAACGGCATCAAGGTGAACTTCA
AGATCCGCCACAACATCGAGGACGGCAGCGTGCAGCTCGCCGACCACTACCAGCAGAACACCCCCATCGG
CGACGGCCCCGTGCTGCTGCCCGACAACCACTACCTGAGCACCCAGTCCGCCCTGAGCAAAGACCCCAAC
GAGAAGCGCGATCACATGGTCCTGCTGGAGTTCGTGACCGCCGCCGGGATCACTCTCGGTATGGATGAAT
TATATAAATAACGTACGCTTAATTAACGGATCCGGAATTCCGCTCCCCCCCCCCTAACGTTACTGGCCGA
AGCCGCTTGGAATAAGGCCGGTGTGCGTTTGTCTATATGTTATTTTCCACCATATTGCCGTCTTTTGGCA
ATGTGAGGGCCCGGAAACCTGGCCCTGTCTTCTTGACGAGCATTCCTAGGGGTCTTTCCCCTCTCGCCAA
AGGAATGCAAGGTCTGTTGAATGTCGTGAAGGAAGCAGTTCCTCTGGAAGCTTCTTGAAGACAAACAACG
TCTGTAGCGACCCTTTGCAGGCAGCGGAACCCCCCACCTGGCGACAGGTGCCTCTGCGGCCAAAAGCCAC
GTGTATAAGATACACCTGCAAAGGCGGCACAACCCCAGTGCCACGTTGTGAGTTGGATAGTTGTGGAAAG
AGTCAAATGGCTCTCCTCAAGCGTATTCAACAAGGGGCTGAAGGATGCCCAGAAGGTACCCCATTGTATG
GGATCTGATCTGGGGCCTCGGTGCACATGCTTTACATGTGTTTAGTCGAGGTTAAAAAAACGTCTAGGCC
CCCCGAACCACGGGGACGTGGTTTTCCTTTGAAAAACACGATGATAAGCTTGCCACAACCCGTACCAAAG
ATGGATAGATCCGGAAAGCCTGAACTCACCGCGACGTCTGTCGAGAAGTTTCTGATCGAAAAGTTCGACA
GCGTCTCCGACCTGATGCAGCTCTCGGAGGGCGAAGAATCTCGTGCTTTCAGCTTCGATGTAGGAGGGCG
TGGATATGTCCTGCGGGTAAATAGCTGCGCCGATGGTTTCTACAAAGATCGTTATGTTTATCGGCACTTT
GCATCGGCCGCGCTCCCGATTCCGGAAGTGCTTGACATTGGGGAATTCAGCGAGAGCCTGACCTATTGCA
TCTCCCGCCGTGCACAGGGTGTCACGTTGCAAGACCTGCCTGAAACCGAACTGCCCGCTGTTCTGCAGCC
GGTCGCGGAGGCCATGGATGCGATCGCTGCGGCCGATCTTAGCCAGACGAGCGGGTTCGGCCCATTCGGA
CCGCAAGGAATCGGTCAATACACTACATGGCGTGATTTCATATGCGCGATTGCTGATCCCCATGTGTATC
ACTGGCAAACTGTGATGGACGACACCGTCAGTGCGTCCGTCGCGCAGGCTCTCGATGAGCTGATGCTTTG
GGCCGAGGACTGCCCCGAAGTCCGGCACCTCGTGCACGCGGATTTCGGCTCCAACAATGTCCTGACGGAC
AATGGCCGCATAACAGCGGTCATTGACTGGAGCGAGGCGATGTTCGGGGATTCCCAATACGAGGTCGCCA
ACATCTTCTTCTGGAGGCCGTGGTTGGCTTGTATGGAGCAGCAGACGCGCTACTTCGAGCGGAGGCATCC
GGAGCTTGCAGGATCGCCGCGGCTCCGGGCGTATATGCTCCGCATTGGTCTTGACCAACTCTATCAGAGC
TTGGTTGACGGCAATTTCGATGATGCAGCTTGGGCGCAGGGTCGATGCGACGCAATCGTCCGATCCGGAG
CCGGGACTGTCGGGCGTACACAAATCGCCCGCAGAAGCGCGGCCGTCTGGACCGATGGCTGTGTAGAAGT
ACTCGCCGATAGTGGAAACCGACGCCCCAGCACTCGTCCGAGGGCAAAGGAATAGAGTAGATGCCGACCG
AACAAGGCATGCTCTTCAACCTCAATAACGTTATATCCTGATTCACGTAATATTTTTGGGGTAAATTTAG
TTCCTGTTCCATTAACTGCGCTAAAAATAATTTTTAAATCTTTTTTAGCTTCTTGCTCTTTTTTGTACGT
CTCTGTTTTAGAGCTAGAAATAGCAAGTTAAAATAAGGCTAGTCCGTTATCAACTTGAAAAAGTGGCACC
GAGTCGGTGCTTTTTTGAATTCGTTCGGTACCTTTAAGACCAATGACTTACAAGGCAGCTGTAGATCTTA
GCCACTTTTTAAAAGAAAAGGGGGGACTGGAAGGGCTAATTCACTCCCAAAGAAGACAAGATATCCTTGA
TCTGTGGATCTACCACACACAAGGCTACTTCCCTGATTGGCAGAACTACACACCAGGGCCAGGGGTCAGA
TATCCACTGACCTTTGGATGGTGCTACAAGCTAGTACCAGTTGAGCCAGATAAGGTAGAAGAGGCCAATA
AAGGAGAGAACACCAGCTTGTTACACCCTGTGAGCCTGCATGGAATGGATGACCCTGAGAGAGAAGTGTT
AGAGTGGAGGTTTGACAGCCGCCTAGCATTTCATCACGTGGCCCGAGAGCTGCATCCGGAGTACTTCAAG
AACTGCTGACATCGAGCTTGCTACAAGGGACTTTCCGCTGGGGACTTTCCAGGGAGGCGTGGCCTGGGCG
GGACTGGGGAGTGGCGAGCCCTCAGATGCTGCATATAAGCAGCTGCTTTTTGCCTGTACTGGGTCTCTCT
GGTTAGACCAGATCTGAGCCTGGGAGCTCTCTGGCTAACTAGGGAACCCACTGCTTAAGCCTCAATAAAG
CTTGCCTTGAGTGCTTCAAGTAGTGTGTGCCCGTCTGTTGTGTGACTCTGGTAACTAGAGATCCCTCAGA
CCCTTTTAGTCAGTGTGGAAAATCTCTAGCACCCAGGAGGTAGAGGTTGCAGTGAGCCAAGATCGCGCCA
CTGCATTCCAGCCTGGGCAAGAAAACAAGACTGTCTAAAATAATAATAATAAGTTAAGGGTATTAAATAT
ATTTATACATGGAGGTCATAAAAATATATATATTTGGGCTGGGCGCAGTGGCTCACACCTGCGCCCGGCC
CTTTGGGAGGCCGAGGCAGGTGGATCACCTGAGTTTGGGAGTTCCAGACCAGCCTGACCAACATGGAGAA
ACCCCTTCTCTGTGTATTTTTAGTAGATTTTATTTTATGTGTATTTTATTCACAGGTATTTCTGGAAAAC
TGAAACTGTTTTTCCTCTACTCTGATACCACAAGAATCATCAGCACAGAGGAAGACTTCTGTGATCAAAT
GTGGTGGGAGAGGGAGGTTTTCACCAGCACATGAGCAGTCAGTTCTGCCGCAGACTCGGCGGGTGTCCTT
CGGTTCAGTTCCAACACCGCCTGCCTGGAGAGAGGTCAGACCACAGGGTGAGGGCTCAGTCCCCAAGACA
TAAACACCCAAGACATAAACACCCAACAGGTCCACCCCGCCTGCTGCCCAGGCAGAGCCGATTCACCAAG
ACGGGAATTAGGATAGAGAAAGAGTAAGTCACACAGAGCCGGCTGTGCGGGAGAACGGAGTTCTATTATG
ACTCAAATCAGTCTCCCCAAGCATTCGGGGATCAGAGTTTTTAAGGATAACTTAGTGTGTAGGGGGCCAG
TGAGTTGGAGATGAAAGCGTAGGGAGTCGAAGGTGTCCTTTTGCGCCGAGTCAGTTCCTGGGTGGGGGCC
ACAAGATCGGATGAGCCAGTTTATCAATCCGGGGGTGCCAGCTGATCCATGGAGTGCAGGGTCTGCAAAA
TATCTCAAGCACTGATTGATCTTAGGTTTTACAATAGTGATGTTACCCCAGGAACAATTTGGGGAAGGTC
AGAATCTTGTAGCCTGTAGCTGCATGACTCCTAAACCATAATTTCTTTTTTGTTTTTTTTTTTTTATTTT
TGAGACAGGGTCTCACTCTGTCACCTAGGCTGGAGTGCAGTGGTGCAATCACAGCTCACTGCAGCCTCAA
CGTCGTAAGCTCAAGCGATCCTCCCACCTCAGCCTGCCTGGTAGCTGAGACTACAAGCGACGCCCCAGTT
AATTTTTGTATTTTTGGTAGAGGCAGCGTTTTGCCGTGTGGCCCTGGCTGGTCTCGAACTCCTGGGCTCA
AGTGATCCAGCCTCAGCCTCCCAAAGTGCTGGGACAACCGGGGCCAGTCACTGCACCTGGCCCTAAACCA
TAATTTCTAATCTTTTGGCTAATTTGTTAGTCCTACAAAGGCAGTCTAGTCCCCAGGCAAAAAGGGGGTT
TGTTTCGGGAAAGGGCTGTTACTGTCTTTGTTTCAAACTATAAACTAAGTTCCTCCTAAACTTAGTTCGG
CCTACACCCAGGAATGAACAAGGAGAGCTTGGAGGTTAGAAGCACGATGGAATTGGTTAGGTCAGATCTC
TTTCACTGTCTGAGTTATAATTTTGCAATGGTGGTTCAAAGACTGCCCGCTTCTGACACCAGTCGCTGCA
TTAATGAATCGGCCAACGCGCGGGGAGAGGCGGTTTGCGTATTGGGCGCTCTTCCGCTTCCTCGCTCACT
GACTCGCTGCGCTCGGTCGTTCGGCTGCGGCGAGCGGTATCAGCTCACTCAAAGGCGGTAATACGGTTAT
CCACAGAATCAGGGGATAACGCAGGAAAGAACATGTGAGCAAAAGGCCAGCAAAAGGCCAGGAACCGTAA
AAAGGCCGCGTTGCTGGCGTTTTTCCATAGGCTCCGCCCCCCTGACGAGCATCACAAAAATCGACGCTCA
AGTCAGAGGTGGCGAAACCCGACAGGACTATAAAGATACCAGGCGTTTCCCCCTGGAAGCTCCCTCGTGC
GCTCTCCTGTTCCGACCCTGCCGCTTACCGGATACCTGTCCGCCTTTCTCCCTTCGGGAAGCGTGGCGCT
TTCTCATAGCTCACGCTGTAGGTATCTCAGTTCGGTGTAGGTCGTTCGCTCCAAGCTGGGCTGTGTGCAC
GAACCCCCCGTTCAGCCCGACCGCTGCGCCTTATCCGGTAACTATCGTCTTGAGTCCAACCCGGTAAGAC
ACGACTTATCGCCACTGGCAGCAGCCACTGGTAACAGGATTAGCAGAGCGAGGTATGTAGGCGGTGCTAC
AGAGTTCTTGAAGTGGTGGCCTAACTACGGCTACACTAGAAGAACAGTATTTGGTATCTGCGCTCTGCTG
AAGCCAGTTACCTTCGGAAAAAGAGTTGGTAGCTCTTGATCCGGCAAACAAACCACCGCTGGTAGCGGTG
GTTTTTTTGTTTGCAAGCAGCAGATTACGCGCAGAAAAAAAGGATCTCAAGAAGATCCTTTGATCTTTTC
TACGGGGTCTGACGCTCAGTGGAACGAAAACTCACGTTAAGGGATTTTGGTCATGAGATTATCAAAAAGG
ATCTTCACCTAGATCCTTTTAAATTAAAAATGAAGTTTTAAATCAATCTAAAGTATATATGAGTAAACTT
GGTCTGACAGTTACCAATGCTTAATCAGTGAGGCACCTATCTCAGCGATCTGTCTATTTCGTTCATCCAT
AGTTGCCTGACTCCCCGTCGTGTAGATAACTACGATACGGGAGGGCTTACCATCTGGCCCCAGTGCTGCA
ATGATACCGCGAGACCCACGCTCACCGGCTCCAGATTTATCAGCAATAAACCAGCCAGCCGGAAGGGCCG
AGCGCAGAAGTGGTCCTGCAACTTTATCCGCCTCCATCCAGTCTATTAATTGTTGCCGGGAAGCTAGAGT
AAGTAGTTCGCCAGTTAATAGTTTGCGCAACGTTGTTGCCATTGCTACAGGCATCGTGGTGTCACGCTCG
TCGTTTGGTATGGCTTCATTCAGCTCCGGTTCCCAACGATCAAGGCGAGTTACATGATCCCCCATGTTGT
GCAAAAAAGCGGTTAGCTCCTTCGGTCCTCCGATCGTTGTCAGAAGTAAGTTGGCCGCAGTGTTATCACT
CATGGTTATGGCAGCACTGCATAATTCTCTTACTGTCATGCCATCCGTAAGATGCTTTTCTGTGACTGGT
GAGTACTCAACCAAGTCATTCTGAGAATAGTGTATGCGGCGACCGAGTTGCTCTTGCCCGGCGTCAATAC
GGGATAATACCGCGCCACATAGCAGAACTTTAAAAGTGCTCATCATTGGAAAACGTTCTTCGGGGCGAAA
ACTCTCAAGGATCTTACCGCTGTTGAGATCCAGTTCGATGTAACCCACTCGTGCACCCAACTGATCTTCA
GCATCTTTTACTTTCACCAGCGTTTCTGGGTGAGCAAAAACAGGAAGGCAAAATGCCGCAAAAAAGGGAA
TAAGGGCGACACGGAAATGTTGAATACTCATACTCTTCCTTTTTCAATATTATTGAAGCATTTATCAGGG
TTATTGTCTCATGAGCGGATACATATTTGAATGTATTTAGAAAAATAAACAAATAGGGGTTCCGCGCACA
TTTCCCCGAAAAGTGCCACCTGACGTCTAAGAAACCATTATTATCATGACATTAACCTATAAAAATAGGC
GTATCACGAGGCCCTTTCGTCTCGCGCGTTTCGGTGATGACGGTGAAAACCTCTGACACATGCAGCTCCC
GGAGACGGTCACAGCTTGTCTGTAAGCGGATGCCGGGAGCAGACAAGCCCGTCAGGGCGCGTCAGCGGGT
GTTGGCGGGTGTCGGGGCTGGCTTAACTATGCGGCATCAGAGCAGATTGTACTGAGAGTGCACCATATGC
GGTGTGAAATACCGCACAGATGCGTAAGGAGAAAATACCGCATCAGGCGCCATTCGCCATTCAGGCTGCG
CAACTGTTGGGAAGGGCGATCGGTGCGGGCCTCTTCGCTATTACGCCAGGGGAGGCAGAGATTGCAGTAA
GCTGAGATCGCAGCACTGCACTCCAGCCTGGGCGACAGAGTAAGACTCTGTCTCAAAAATAAAATAAATA
AATCAATCAGATATTCCAATCTTTTCCTTTATTTATTTATTTATTTTCTATTTTGGAAACACAGTCCTTC
CTTATTCCAGAATTACACATATATTCTATTTTTCTTTATATGCTCCAGTTTTTTTTAGACCTTCACCTGA
AATGTGTGTATACAAAATCTAGGCCAGTCCAGCAGAGCCTAAAGGTAAAAAATAAAATAATAAAAAATAA
ATAAAATCTAGCTCACTCCTTCACATCAAAATGGAGATACAGCTGTTAGCATTAAATACCAAATAACCCA
TCTTGTCCTCAATAATTTTAAGCGCCTCTCTCCACCACATCTAACTCCTGTCAAAGGCATGTGCCCCTTC
CGGGCGCTCTGCTGTGCTGCCAACCAACTGGCATGTGGACTCTGCAGGGTCCCTAACTGCCAAGCCCCAC
AGTGTGCCCTGAGGCTGCCCCTTCCTTCTAGCGGCTGCCCCCACTCGGCTTTGCTTTCCCTAGTTTCAGT
TACTTGCGTTCAGCCAAGGTCTGAAACTAGGTGCGCACAGAGCGGTAAGACTGCGAGAGAAAGAGACCAG
CTTTACAGGGGGTTTATCACAGTGCACCCTGACAGTCGTCAGCCTCACAGGGGGTTTATCACATTGCACC
CTGACAGTCGTCAGCCTCACAGGGGGTTTATCACAGTGCACCCTTACAATCATTCCATTTGATTCACAAT
TTTTTTAGTCTCTACTGTGCCTAACTTGTAAGTTAAATTTGATCAGAGGTGTGTTCCCAGAGGGGAAAAC
AGTATATACAGGGTTCAGTACTATCGCATTTCAGGCCTCCACCTGGGTCTTGGAATGTGTCCCCCGAGGG
GTGATGACTACCTCAGTTGGATCTCCACAGGTCACAGTGACACAAGATAACCAAGACACCTCCCAAGGCT
ACCACAATGGGCCGCCCTCCACGTGCACATGGCCGGAGGAACTGCCATGTCGGAGGTGCAAGCACACCTG
CGC
